>Addgene plasmid #184501 | pEGFP-N1-HSD17B13-WT-FLAGC | addgene full sequence | sequence record 365644 | Addgene NGS Result
GAGCTGGTTTAGTGAACCGTCAGATCCGCTAGCGCTACCGGACTCAGATCTCGAGCCACCATGAACATCA
TCCTAGAAATCCTTCTGCTTCTGATCACCATCATCTACTCCTACTTGGAGTCGTTGGTGAAGTTTTTCAT
TCCTCAGAGGAGAAAATCTGTGGCTGGGGAGATTGTTCTCATTACTGGAGCTGGGCATGGAATAGGCAGG
CAGACTACTTATGAATTTGCAAAACGACAGAGCATATTGGTTCTGTGGGATATTAATAAGCGCGGTGTGG
AGGAAACTGCAGCTGAGTGCCGAAAACTAGGCGTCACTGCGCATGCGTATGTGGTAGACTGCAGCAACAG
AGAAGAGATCTATCGCTCTCTAAATCAGGTGAAGAAAGAAGTGGGTGATGTAACAATCGTGGTGAATAAT
GCTGGGACAGTATATCCAGCCGATCTTCTCAGCACCAAGGATGAAGAGATTACCAAGACATTTGAGGTCA
ACATCCTAGGACATTTTTGGATCACAAAAGCACTTCTTCCATCGATGATGGAGAGAAATCATGGCCACAT
CGTCACAGTGGCTTCAGTGTGCGGCCACGAAGGGATTCCTTACCTCATCCCATATTGTTCCAGCAAATTT
GCCGCTGTTGGCTTTCACAGAGGTCTGACATCAGAACTTCAGGCCTTGGGAAAAACTGGTATCAAAACCT
CATGTCTCTGCCCAGTTTTTGTGAATACTGGGTTCACCAAAAATCCAAGCACAAGATTATGGCCTGTATT
GGAGACAGATGAAGTCGTAAGAAGTCTGATAGATGGAATACTTACCAATAAGAAAATGATTTTTGTTCCA
TCGTATATCAATATCTTTCTGAGACTACAGAAGTTTCTTCCTGAACGCGCCTCAGCGATTTTAAATCGTA
TGCAGAATATTCAATTTGAAGCAGTGGTTGGCCACAAAATCAAAATGAAAACGCGTGATTACAAGGATGA
CGACGATAAGCCACCGGTCGCCACCATGGTGAGCAAGGGCGAGGAGCTGTTCACCGGGGTGGTGCCCATC
CTGGTCGAGCTGGACGGCGACGTAAACGGCCACAAGTTCAGCGTGTCCGGCGAGGGCGAGGGCGATGCCA
CCTACGGCAAGCTGACCCTGAAGTTCATCTGCACCACCGGCAAGCTGCCCGTGCCCTGGCCCACCCTCGT
GACCACCCTGACCTACGGCGTGCAGTGCTTCAGCCGCTACCCCGACCACATGAAGCAGCACGACTTCTTC
AAGTCCGCCATGCCCGAAGGCTACGTCCAGGAGCGCACCATCTTCTTCAAGGACGACGGCAACTACAAGA
CCCGCGCCGAGGTGAAGTTCGAGGGCGACACCCTGGTGAACCGCATCGAGCTGAAGGGCATCGACTTCAA
GGAGGACGGCAACATCCTGGGGCACAAGCTGGAGTACAACTACAACAGCCACAACGTCTATATCATGGCC
GACAAGCAGAAGAACGGCATCAAGGTGAACTTCAAGATCCGCCACAACATCGAGGACGGCAGCGTGCAGC
TCGCCGACCACTACCAGCAGAACACCCCCATCGGCGACGGCCCCGTGCTGCTGCCCGACAACCACTACCT
GAGCACCCAGTCCGCCCTGAGCAAAGACCCCAACGAGAAGCGCGATCACATGGTCCTGCTGGAGTTCGTG
ACCGCCGCCGGGATCACTCTCGGCATGGACGAGCTGTACAAGTAAAGCGGCCGCGACTCTAGATCATAAT
CAGCCATACCACATTTGTAGAGGTTTTACTTGCTTTAAAAAACCTCCCACACCTCCCCCTGAACCTGAAA
CATAAAATGAATGCAATTGTTGTTGTTAACTTGTTTATTGCAGCTTATAATGGTTACAAATAAAGCAATA
GCATCACAAATTTCACAAATAAAGCATTTTTTTCACTGCATTCTAGTTGTGGTTTGTCCAAACTCATCAA
TGTATCTTAAGGCGTAAATTGTAAGCGTTAATATTTTGTTAAAATTCGCGTTAAATTTTTGTTAAATCAG
CTCATTTTTTAACCAATAGGCCGAAATCGGCAAAATCCCTTATAAATCAAAAGAATAGACCGAGATAGGG
T
[37 nt withheld, positions 2102-2138]
AAAGAACGTGGACTCCAACGTCAAAGG
[49 nt withheld, positions 2166-2214]
T
[91 nt withheld, positions 2216-2306]
G
[124 nt withheld, positions 2308-2431]
CAGGTGGCACTTTTCGGGGAAATGTGCGCGGAACCCCTATTTGTTTATTTTTCTAAATACATTCAAATAT
GTATCCGCTCATGAGACAATAACCCTGATAAATGCTTCAATAATATTGAAAAAGGAAGAGTCCTGAGGCG
GAAAGAACCAGCTGTGGAATGTGTGTCAGTTAGGGTGTGGAAAGTCCCCAGGCTCCCCAGCAGGCAGAAG
TATGCAAAGCATGCATCTCAATTAGTCAGCAACCAGGTGTGGAAAGTCCCCAGGCTCCCCAGCAGGCAGA
AGTATGCAAAGCATGCATCTCAATTAGTCAGCAACCATAGTCCCGCCCCTAACTCCGCCCATCCCGCCCC
TAACTCCGCCCAGTTCCGCCCATTCTCCGCCCCATGGCTGACTAATTTTTTTTATTTATGCAGAGGCCGA
GGCCGCCTCGGCCTCTGAGCTATTCCAGAAGTAGTGAGGAGGCTTTTTTGGAGGCCTAGGCTTTTGCAAA
GATCGATCAAGAGACAGGATGAGGATCGTTTCGCATGATTGAACAAGATGGATTGCACGCAGGTTCTCCG
GCCGCTTGGGTGGAGAGGCTATTCGGCTATGACTGGGCACAACAGACAATCGGCTGCTCTGATGCCGCCG
TGTTCCGGCTGTCAGCGCAGGGGCGCCCGGTTCTTTTTGTCAAGACCGACCTGTCCGGTGCCCTGAATGA
ACTGCAAGACGAGGCAGCGCGGCTATCGTGGCTGGCCACGACGGGCGTTCCTTGCGCAGCTGTGCTCGAC
GTTGTCACTGAAGCGGGAAGGGACTGGCTGCTATTGGGCGAAGTGCCGGGGCAGGATCTCCTGTCATCTC
ACCTTGCTCCTGCCGAGAAAGTATCCATCATGGCTGATGCAATGCGGCGGCTGCATACGCTTGATCCGGC
TACCTGCCCATTCGACCACCAAGCGAAACATCGCATCGAGCGAGCACGTACTCGGATGGAAGCCGGTCTT
GTCGATCAGGATGATCTGGACGAAGAGCATCAGGGGCTCGCGCCAGCCGAACTGTTCGCCAGGCTCAAGG
CGAGCATGCCCGACGGCGAGGATCTCGTCGTGACCCATGGCGATGCCTGCTTGCCGAATATCATGGTGGA
AAATGGCCGCTTTTCTGGATTCATCGACTGTGGCCGGCTGGGTGTGGCGGACCGCTATCAGGACATAGCG
TTGGCTACCCGTGATATTGCTGAAGAGCTTGGCGGCGAATGGGCTGACCGCTTCCTCGTGCTTTACGGTA
TCGCCGCTCCCGATTCGCAGCGCATCGCCTTCTATCGCCTTCTTGACGAGTTCTTCTGAGCGGGACTCTG
GGGTTCGAAATGACCGACCAAGCGACGCCCAACCTGCCATCACGAGATTTCGATTCCACCGCCGCCTTCT
ATGAAAGGTTGGGCTTCGGAATCGTTTTCCGGGACGCCGGCTGGATGATCCTCCAGCGCGGGGATCTCAT
GCTGGAGTTCTTCGCCCACCCTAGGGGGAGGCTAACTGAAACACGGAAGGAGACAATACCGGAAGGAACC
CGCGCTATGACGGCAATAAAAAGACAGAATAAAACGCACGGTGTTGGGTCGTTTGTTCATAAACGCGGGG
TTCGGTCCCAGGGCTGGCACTCTGTCGATACCCCACCGAGACCCCATTGGGGCCAATACGCCCGCGTTTC
TTCCTTTTCCCCACCCCACCCCCCAAGTTCGGGTGAAGGCCCAGGGCTCGCAGCCAACGTCGGGGCGGCA
GGCCCTGCCATAGCCTCAGGTTACTCATATATACTTTAGATTGATTTAAAACTTCATTTTTAATTTAAAA
GGATCTAGGTGAAGATCCTTTTTGATAATCTCATGACCAAAATCCCTTAACGTGAGTTTTCGTTCCACTG
AGCGTCAGACCCCGTAGAAAAGATCAAAGGATCTTCTTGAGATCCTTTTTTTCTGCGCGTAATCTGCTGC
TTGCAAACAAAAAAACCACCGCTACCAGCGGTGGTTTGTTTGCCGGATCAAGAGCTACCAACTCTTTTTC
CGAAGGTAACTGGCTTCAGCAGAGCGCAGATACCAAATACTGTTCTTCTAGTGTAGCCGTAGTTAGGCCA
CCACTTCAAGAACTCTGTAGCACCGCCTACATACCTCGCTCTGCTAATCCTGTTACCAGTGGCTGCTGCC
AGTGGCGATAAGTCGTGTCTTACCGGGTTGGACTCAAGACGATAGTTACCGGATAAGGCGCAGCGGTCGG
GCTGAACGGGGGGTTCGTGCACACAGCCCAGCTTGGAGCGAACGACCTACACCGAACTGAGATACCTACA
GCGTGAGCTATGAGAAAGCGCCACGCTTCCCGAAGGGAGAAAGGCGGACAGGTATCCGGTAAGCGGCAGG
GTCGGAACAGGAGAGCGCACGAGGGAGCTTCCAGGGGGAAACGCCTGGTATCTTTATAGTCCTGTCGGGT
TTCGCCACCTCTGACTTGAGCGTCGATTTTTGTGATGCTCGTCAGGGGGGCGGAGCCTATGGAAAAACGC
CAGCAACGCGGCCTTTTTACGGTTCCTGGCCTTTTGCTGGCCTTTTGCTCACATGTTCTTTCCTGCGTTA
TCCCCTGATTCTGTGGATAACCGTATTACCGCCATGCATTAGTTATTAATAGTAATCAATTACGGGGTCA
TTAGTTCATAGCCCATATATGGAGTTCCGCGTTACATAACTTACGGTAAATGGCCCGCCTGGCTGACCGC
CCAACGACCCCCGCCCATTGACGTCAATAATGACGTATGTTCCCATAGTAACGCCAATAGGGACTTTCCA
TTGACGTCAATGGGTGGAGTATTTACGGTAAACTGCCCACTTGGCAGTACATCAAGTGTATCATATGCCA
AGTACGCCCCCTATTGACGTCAATGACGGTAAATGGCCCGCCTGGCATTATGCCCAGTACATGACCTTAT
GGGACTTTCCTACTTGGCAGTACATCTACGTATTAGTCATCGCTATTACCATGGTGATGCGGTTTTGGCA
GTACATCAATGGGCGTGGATAGCGGTTTGACTCACGGGGATTTCCAAGTCTCCACCCCATTGACGTCAAT
GGGAGTTTGTTTTGGCACCAAAATCAACGGGACTTTCCAAAATGTCGTAACAACTCCGCCCCATTGACGC
AAATGGGCGGTAGGCGTGTACGGTGGGAGGTCTATATAAGCA
Features (pLannotate 1.2.2; 16 found; start..end, strand, type, name):
     28..56      +  misc_feature   MCS (fragment): multiple cloning site
     61..960     +  CDS            HSD17B13: DHB13_HUMAN - Also known as SCDR9, SDR16C3. Experimental evidence at protein level: Swiss-Prot protein existence level 1. From Homo sapiens (Human).
    967..990     +  CDS            3xFLAG (fragment): three tandem FLAG® epitope tags
   1006..1725    +  CDS            EGFP: the original enhanced GFP (Yang et al., 1996) mammalian codon-optimized
   1742..1825    +  CDS            large T antigen (fragment): large T antigen from SV40 (simian virus 40)
   1848..1969    +  polyA_signal   SV40 poly(A) signal: SV40 polyadenylation signal
   2003..2431    -  rep_origin     f1 ori (sequence partly withheld): f1 bacteriophage origin of replication; arrow indicates direction of (+) strand synthesis
   2458..2562    +  promoter       AmpR promoter: bla
   2564..2921    +  promoter       SV40 promoter: SV40 enhancer and early promoter
   2956..3750    +  CDS            NeoR/KanR: aminoglycoside phosphotransferase from Tn5; aph(3')-II (or nptII); confers resistance to neomycin, kanamycin, and G418 (Geneticin®)
   3771..3923    +  CDS            ble (fragment): BLE_KLEPN - Experimental evidence at protein level: Swiss-Prot protein existence level 1. Binding protein with a strong affinity to the bleomycin family of antibiotics. Binds to CL990; an antimitotic-antibiotic compound. From Klebsiella pneumoniae.
   3982..4029    +  polyA_signal   HSV TK poly(A) signal: herpes simplex virus thymidine kinase polyadenylation signal (Cole and Stacy, 1985)
   4120..4136    -  polyA_signal   bGH poly(A) signal (fragment): bovine growth hormone polyadenylation signal
   4358..4946    +  rep_origin     ori: high-copy-number ColE1/pMB1/pBR322/pUC origin of replication
   5121..5424    +  enhancer       CMV enhancer: human cytomegalovirus immediate early enhancer
   5425..5       +  promoter       CMV promoter (across the origin): human cytomegalovirus (CMV) immediate early promoter
