[The description below was written by a language model from this plasmid's Addgene catalogue record and pLannotate feature annotations shown in this document.]
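Description:
pEGFP-N1-HSD17B13-WT-FLAGC is a 5.6 kb mammalian expression plasmid built on pEGFP-N1-FLAGC, a FLAG-modified derivative of the pEGFP-N1 backbone. It carries the wild-type human HSD17B13 coding sequence (17-beta-hydroxysteroid dehydrogenase 13, also called SDR16C3), a member of the short-chain dehydrogenase/reductase family. The open reading frame, derived in part from an IMAGE cDNA clone, was inserted between XhoI and MluI sites that remain intact. It sits downstream of the human cytomegalovirus immediate-early enhancer and promoter. At its 3' end it is followed by a short FLAG epitope (annotated as a fragment matching the 3xFLAG reference, its length consistent with a single copy) and then EGFP, described in the record as a C-terminal FLAG-GFP tag. Transcripts are terminated by the SV40 polyadenylation signal.

The plasmid is propagated in E. coli at high copy from a pUC-type ColE1 origin, and an f1 origin is also present. A single Tn5 aminoglycoside phosphotransferase gene (NeoR/KanR) provides selection in both hosts. A bacterial bla-type promoter drives it for kanamycin resistance in bacteria, and the SV40 enhancer/early promoter with an HSV TK polyadenylation signal drives it for G418 selection of stably transfected mammalian cells. The short large T antigen, ble and bGH poly(A) matches in the feature table are small fragments and probably backbone remnants or annotation artefacts rather than functional elements.

The construct allows constitutive expression of tagged HSD17B13 in mammalian cells, with fluorescence for localisation or monitoring of expression and the FLAG epitope for immunodetection or pull-down. The associated publication concerns SDR enzymes that oxidise lipidic alkynylcarbinols into cytotoxic, protein-reactive species.
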