Addgene plasmid #184501: pEGFP-N1-HSD17B13-WT-FLAGC
Purpose: Expresses human HSD17B13 with a C-terminal FLAG-GFP tag. Confers G418 resistance.
Depositing lab: Sébastien Britton. Depositing organization: CNRS UMR 5089, Institute of Pharmacology and Structural Biology (IPBS). Publication: SDR enzymes oxidize specific lipidic alkynylcarbinols into cytotoxic protein-reactive species. Demange P, Joly E, Marcoux J, Zanon PRA, Listunov D, Rulliere P, Barthes C, Noirot C, Izquierdo JB, Rozie A, Pradines K, Hee R, de Brito MV, Marcellin M, Serre RF, Bouchez O, Burlet-Schiltz O, Oliveira MCF, Ballereau S, Bernardes-Genisson V, Maraval V, Calsou P, Hacker SM, Genisson Y, Chauvin R, Britton S. Elife. 2022 May 10;11. pii: 73913. doi: 10.7554/eLife.73913. PubMed 35535493.
Backbone
  Vector backbone: pEGFP-N1-FLAGC
  Backbone manufacturer: Addgene #60360
  Backbone size w/o insert (bp): 4718
  Total vector size (bp): 5623
  Vector type: Mammalian Expression
  Selectable markers: Neomycin (select with G418)
Growth in bacteria
  Bacterial resistance: Kanamycin, 50 μg/mL
  Growth temperature: 37°C
  Growth strain: DH5alpha
  Copy number: High Copy
Gene/Insert
  Gene/Insert name: 17-beta-hydroxysteroid dehydrogenase 13 (alt name: SDR16C3)
  Species: H. sapiens (human)
  Entrez Gene: HSD17B13 (a.k.a. HMFN0376, NIIL497, SCDR9, SDR16C3)
  Promoter: CMV
  Tag / fusion protein: FLAGC-GFP (C terminal on insert)
  Cloning method: Restriction Enzyme; 5′ cloning site XhoI (not destroyed); 3′ cloning site MluI (not destroyed)
  Sequencing primers: 5′ SEQ-CMV-F (GTAGGCGTGTACGGTGGGAGG); 3′ SEQ-GFPN-R (CTCCTCGCCCTTGCTCACC)
Resource information
  A portion of this plasmid was derived from a plasmid made by: IMAGE clone #8327771
Terms and licenses: Academic/Nonprofit Terms; Industry Terms: Not Available to Industry
How to cite: pEGFP-N1-HSD17B13-WT-FLAGC was a gift from Sébastien Britton (Addgene plasmid # 184501 ; http://n2t.net/addgene:184501 ; RRID:Addgene_184501)
